>Addgene plasmid #48009 | pICH47822 | depositor full sequence | sequence record 69009 | Full Sequence
GTGGGGCCCACTGCATCCACCCCAGTACATTAAAAACGTCCGCAATGTGTTATTAAGTTGTCTAAGCGTC
AATTTGTTTACACCACAATATATCCTGCCACCAGCCAGCCAACAGCTCCCCGACCGGCAGCTCGGCACAA
AATCACCACTCGATACAGGCAGCCCATCAGTCAGATCAGGATCTCCTTTGCGACGCTCACCGGGCTGGTT
GCCCTCGCCGCTGGGCTGGCGGCCGTCTATGGCCCTGCAAACGCGCCAGAAACGCCGTCGAAGCCGTGTG
CGAGACACCGCGGCCGCCGGCGTTGTGGATACCTCGCGGAAAACTTGGCCCTCACTGACAGATGAGGGGC
GGACGTTGACACTTGAGGGGCCGACTCACCCGGCGCGGCGTTGACAGATGAGGGGCAGGCTCGATTTCGG
CCGGCGACGTGGAGCTGGCCAGCCTCGCAAATCGGCGAAAACGCCTGATTTTACGCGAGTTTCCCACAGA
TGATGTGGACAAGCCTGGGGATAAGTGCCCTGCGGTATTGACACTTGAGGGGCGCGACTACTGACAGATG
AGGGGCGCGATCCTTGACACTTGAGGGGCAGAGTGCTGACAGATGAGGGGCGCACCTATTGACATTTGAG
GGGCTGTCCACAGGCAGAAAATCCAGCATTTGCAAGGGTTTCCGCCCGTTTTTCGGCCACCGCTAACCTG
TCTTTTAACCTGCTTTTAAACCAATATTTATAAACCTTGTTTTTAACCAGGGCTGCGCCCTGTGCGCGTG
ACCGCGCACGCCGAAGGGGGGTGCCCCCCCTTCTCGAACCCTCCCGGCCCGCTAACGCGGGCCTCCCATC
CCCCCAGGGGCTGCGCCCCTCGGCCGCGAACGGCCTCACCCCAAAAATGGCAGCGCTGGCCAATTCGTGC
GCGGAACCCCTATTTGTTTATTTTTCTAAATACATTCAAATATGTATCCGCTCATGAGACAATAACCCTG
ATAAATGCTTCAATAATATTGAAAAAGGAAGAGTATGAGTATTCAACATTTCCGTGTCGCCCTTATTCCC
TTTTTTGCGGCATTTTGCCTTCCTGTTTTTGCTCACCCAGAAACGCTGGTGAAAGTAAAAGATGCTGAAG
ATCAGTTGGGTGCACGAGTGGGTTACATCGAACTGGATCTCAACAGCGGTAAGATCCTTGAGAGTTTTCG
CCCCGAAGAACGTTTTCCAATGATGAGCACTTTTAAAGTTCTGCTATGTGGCGCGGTATTATCCCGTATT
GACGCCGGGCAAGAGCAACTCGGTCGCCGCATACACTATTCTCAGAATGACTTGGTTGAGTACTCACCAG
TCACAGAAAAGCATCTTACGGATGGCATGACAGTAAGAGAATTATGCAGTGCTGCCATAACCATGAGTGA
TAACACTGCGGCCAACTTACTTCTGACAACGATCGGAGGACCGAAGGAGCTAACCGCTTTTTTGCACAAC
ATGGGGGATCATGTAACTCGCCTTGATCGTTGGGAACCGGAGCTGAATGAAGCCATACCAAACGACGAGC
GTGACACCACGATGCCTGTAGCAATGGCAACAACGTTGCGCAAACTATTAACTGGCGAACTACTTACTCT
AGCTTCCCGGCAACAATTAATAGACTGGATGGAGGCGGATAAAGTTGCAGGACCACTTCTGCGCTCGGCC
CTTCCGGCTGGCTGGTTTATTGCTGATAAATCTGGAGCCGGTGAGCGTGGTTCTCGCGGTATCATTGCAG
CACTGGGGCCAGATGGTAAGCCCTCCCGTATCGTAGTTATCTACACGACGGGGAGTCAGGCAACTATGGA
TGAACGAAATAGACAGATCGCTGAGATAGGTGCCTCACTGATTAAGCATTGGTAACTGTCAGACCAAGTT
TACTCATATATACTTTAGATTGATTTAAAACTTCATTTTTAATTTAAAAGGATCTAGGTGAAGATCCTTT
TTGATAATCTCATGACCAAAATCCCTTAACGTGAGTTTTCGTTCCACTGAGCGTCAGACCCCGTAGAAAA
GATCAAAGGATCTTCTTGAGATCCTTTTTTTCTGCGCGTAATCTGCTGCTTGCAAACAAAAAAACCACCG
CTACCAGCGGTGGTTTGTTTGCCGGATCAAGAGCTACCAACTCTTTTTCCGAAGGTAACTGGCTTCAGCA
GAGCGCAGATACCAAATACTGTCCTTCTAGTGTAGCCGTAGTTAGGCCACCACTTCAAGAACTCTGTAGC
ACCGCCTACATACCTCGCTCTGCTAATCCTGTTACCAGTGGCTGCTGCCAGTGGCGATAAGTCGTGTCTT
ACCGGGTTGGACTCAAGACGATAGTTACCGGATAAGGCGCAGCGGTCGGGCTGAACGGGGGGTTCGTGCA
CACAGCCCAGCTTGGAGCGAACGACCTACACCGAACTGAGATACCTACAGCGTGAGCTATGAGAAAGCGC
CACGCTTCCCGAAGGGAGAAAGGCGGACAGGTATCCGGTAAGCGGCAGGGTCGGAACAGGAGAGCGCACG
AGGGAGCTTCCAGGGGGAAACGCCTGGTATCTTTATAGTCCTGTCGGGTTTCGCCACCTCTGACTTGAGC
GTCGATTTTTGTGATGCTCGTCAGGGGGGCGGAGCCTATGGAAAAACGCCAGCAACGCGGCCTTTTTACG
GTTCCTGGCAGATCCTAGATGTGGCGCAACGATGCCGGCGACAAGCAGGAGCGCACCGACTTCTTCCGCA
TCAAGTGTTTTGGCTCTCAGGCCGAGGCCCACGGCAAGTATTTGGGCAAGGGGTCGCTGGTATTCGTGCA
GGGCAAGATTCGGAATACCAAGTACGAGAAGGACGGCCAGACGGTCTACGGGACCGACTTCATTGCCGAT
AAGGTGGATTATCTGGACACCAAGGCACCAGGCGGGTCAAATCAGGAATAAGGGCACATTGCCCCGGCGT
GAGTCGGGGCAATCCCGCAAGGAGGGTGAATGAATCGGACGTTTGACCGGAAGGCATACAGGCAAGAACT
GATCGACGCGGGGTTTTCCGCCGAGGATGCCGAAACCATCGCAAGCCGCACCGTCATGCGTGCGCCCCGC
GAAACCTTCCAGTCCGTCGGCTCGATGGTCCAGCAAGCTACGGCCAAGATCGAGCGCGACAGCGTGCAAC
TGGCTCCCCCTGCCCTGCCCGCGCCATCGGCCGCCGTGGAGCGTTCGCGTCGTCTTGAACAGGAGGCGGC
AGGTTTGGCGAAGTCGATGACCATCGACACGCGAGGAACTATGACGACCAAGAAGCGAAAAACCGCCGGC
GAGGACCTGGCAAAACAGGTCAGCGAGGCCAAGCAGGCCGCGTTGCTGAAACACACGAAGCAGCAGATCA
AGGAAATGCAGCTTTCCTTGTTCGATATTGCGCCGTGGCCGGACACGATGCGAGCGATGCCAAACGACAC
GGCCCGCTCTGCCCTGTTCACCACGCGCAACAAGAAAATCCCGCGCGAGGCGCTGCAAAACAAGGTCATT
TTCCACGTCAACAAGGACGTGAAGATCACCTACACCGGCGTCGAGCTGCGGGCCGACGATGACGAACTGG
TGTGGCAGCAGGTGTTGGAGTACGCGAAGCGCACCCCTATCGGCGAGCCGATCACCTTCACGTTCTACGA
GCTTTGCCAGGACCTGGGCTGGTCGATCAATGGCCGGTATTACACGAAGGCCGAGGAATGCCTGTCGCGC
CTACAGGCGACGGCGATGGGCTTCACGTCCGACCGCGTTGGGCACCTGGAATCGGTGTCGCTGCTGCACC
GCTTCCGCGTCCTGGACCGTGGCAAGAAAACGTCCCGTTGCCAGGTCCTGATCGACGAGGAAATCGTCGT
GCTGTTTGCTGGCGACCACTACACGAAATTCATATGGGAGAAGTACCGCAAGCTGTCGCCGACGGCCCGA
CGGATGTTCGACTATTTCAGCTCGCACCGGGAGCCGTACCCGCTCAAGCTGGAAACCTTCCGCCTCATGT
GCGGATCGGATTCCACCCGCGTGAAGAAGTGGCGCGAGCAGGTCGGCGAAGCCTGCGAAGAGTTGCGAGG
CAGCGGCCTGGTGGAACACGCCTGGGTCAATGATGACCTGGTGCATTGCAAACGCTAGGGCCTTGTGGGG
TCAGTTCCGGCTGGGGGTTCAGCAGCCAGCGCCTGATCTGGGGAACCCTGTGGTTGGCATGCACATACAA
ATGGACGAACGGATAAACCTTTTCACGCCCTTTTAAATATCCGATTATTCTAATAAACGCTCTTTTCTCT
TAGGTTTACCCGCCAATATATCCTGTCAAACACTGATAGTTTAAACCACTTCGTGCAGAAGACAAGTAAG
GAGTGAGACCGTCACAGCTTGTCTGTAAGCGGATGCCGGGAGCAGACAAGCCCGTCAGGGCGCGTCAGCG
GGTGTTGGCGGGTGTCGGGGCTGGCTTAACTATGCGGCATCAGAGCAGATTGTACTGAGAGTGCACCATA
TGCGGTGTGAAATACCGCACAGATGCGTAAGGAGAAAATACCGCATCAGGCGCCATTCGCCATTCAGGCT
GCGCAACTGTTGGGAAGGGCGATCGGTGCGGGCCTCTTCGCTATTACGCCAGCTGGCGAAAGGGGGATGT
GCTGCAAGGCGATTAAGTTGGGTAACGCCAGGGTTTTCCCAGTCACGACGTTGTAAAACGACGGCCAGTG
AATTCGAGCTCGGTACCCGGGGATCCTCTAGAGTCGACCTGCAGGCATGCAAGCTTGGCGTAATCATGGT
CATAGCTGTTTCCTGTGTGAAATTGTTATCCGCTCACAATTCCACACAACATACGAGCCGGAAGCATAAA
GTGTAAAGCCTGGGGTGCCTAATGAGTGAGCTAACTCACATTAATTGCGTTGCGCTCACTGCCCGCTTTC
CAGTCGGCAAACCTGTCGTGCCAGCTGCGGTCTCACGCTGAGCTCGAATTCTAGTTTGTCTTCACAGA
Features (pLannotate 1.2.2; 15 found; start..end, strand, type, name):
     76..100     -  misc_feature   LB T-DNA repeat: left border repeat from nopaline C58 T-DNA
    192..823     +  rep_origin     oriV: incP origin of replication
    910..1014    +  promoter       AmpR promoter: bla
   1015..1875    +  CDS            AmpR: β-lactamase; bla; confers resistance to ampicillin, carbenicillin, and related antibiotics
   2046..2634    +  rep_origin     ori: high-copy-number ColE1/pMB1/pBR322/pUC origin of replication
   2970..4115    +  CDS            trfA: TRFA_ECOLX - Experimental evidence at protein level: Swiss-Prot protein existence level 1. Also involved in plasmid copy number control, promoting intermolecular coupling of protein bound iterons at oriV, which inhibits replication initiation. From Escherichia coli.
   4142..4162    +  CDS            TetR (fragment): tetracycline resistance regulatory protein; tetR
   4274..4298    -  misc_feature   RB T-DNA repeat: right border repeat from nopaline C58 T-DNA
   4431..4530    +  misc_feature   bom (fragment): basis of mobility region from pBR322
   4536..4693    -  CDS            lacZα (fragment): LacZα fragment of β-galactosidase; lacZ fragment
   4690..4746    +  misc_feature   MCS: pUC18/19 multiple cloning site
   4783..4799    -  protein_bind   lac operator: The lac repressor binds to the lac operator to inhibit transcription in E. coli. This inhibition can be relieved by adding lactose or isopropyl-β-D-thiogalactopyranoside (IPTG). lac repressor encoded by lacI
   4807..4837    -  promoter       lac promoter: promoter for the E. coli lac operon
   4852..4873    -  protein_bind   CAP binding site: CAP binding activates transcription in the presence of cAMP. E. coli catabolite activator protein
   4886..4928    -  CDS            lacI (fragment): lac repressor; lacI; The lac repressor binds to the lac operator to inhibit transcription in E. coli. This inhibition can be relieved by adding lactose or isopropyl-β-D-thiogalactopyranoside (IPTG).
