[The description below was written by a language model from this plasmid's Addgene catalogue record and pLannotate feature annotations shown in this document.]
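Description:
pICH47822 is an empty level 1 acceptor vector from the modular cloning (MoClo) system for standardized assembly of multigene constructs. It was built in-house from pBIN19 and pUC19 elements. It is a binary vector: according to the depositor it replicates in both E. coli and Agrobacterium and is meant for Agrobacterium-mediated T-DNA delivery into plant cells. The feature table fits this dual-host design. A high-copy ColE1/pUC-type origin supports propagation in E. coli, while the incP oriV together with the trfA replication initiator gene provides broad-host-range replication of the kind needed in Agrobacterium. Selection in bacteria is by ampicillin/carbenicillin resistance from a β-lactamase gene under its own promoter. Short annotated fragments of tetR, lacI and the pBR322 bom region appear to be remnants of the parental plasmids rather than functional parts.

The cloning region lies between the nopaline C58-type right and left T-DNA border repeats, across the origin of the circular map. It consists of a lacZα cassette with the lac promoter, lac operator, CAP binding site and a pUC18/19-type polylinker. LacZα is listed as the selectable marker, which implies blue/white screening, with an assembled insert replacing the cassette so that recombinants give white colonies. There is no insert, and no plant promoter, terminator or plant selection marker is annotated; these would be supplied by the modules cloned in. The record does not state the restriction sites, fusion overhangs, or the position and orientation this vector specifies within the level 1 series. The sequence record (4,968 nt) is longer than the listed backbone size of 4,356 bp, a difference that is not explained but may reflect whether the lacZα cassette is counted.
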