Addgene plasmid #48009: pICH47822
Purpose: (Empty Backbone)
Depositing lab: Sylvestre Marillonnet. Depositing organization: Leibniz Institute of Plant Biochemistry (IPB). Publication: A modular cloning system for standardized assembly of multigene constructs. Weber E, Engler C, Gruetzner R, Werner S, Marillonnet S. PLoS One. 2011 Feb 18;6(2):e16765. doi: 10.1371/journal.pone.0016765. PubMed 21364738.
Backbone
  Vector backbone: derived from pBIN19 and pUC19
  Backbone manufacturer: self-made
  Backbone size (bp): 4356
  Vector type: Unspecified
  Selectable markers: LacZ alpha
Growth in bacteria
  Bacterial resistance: Ampicillin, 100 μg/mL
  Growth temperature: 37°C
  Growth strain: DH10B
  Copy number: High Copy
Gene/Insert
  Gene/Insert name: None
Terms and licenses: Academic/Nonprofit Terms; Industry Terms: Not Available to Industry
Depositor comments: level 1 cloning vector, replicates in E.coli and Agrobacterium, binary vector for Agrobacterium T-DNA delivery to plant cells
How to cite: pICH47822 was a gift from Sylvestre Marillonnet (Addgene plasmid # 48009 ; http://n2t.net/addgene:48009 ; RRID:Addgene_48009)
