>Addgene plasmid #48009 | pICH47822 | addgene partial sequence | sequence record 74323 | RB-F1 5'-ggataaaccttttcacgccc-3'
TTCTAATAAACGCTCTTTTCTCTTAGGTTTACCCGCCAATATATCCTGTCAAACACTGATAGTTTAAACC
ACTTCGTGCAGAAGACAAGTAAGGAGTGAGACCGTCACAGCTTGTCTGTAAGCGGATGCCGGGAGCAGAC
AAGCCCGTCAGGGCGCGTCAGCGGGTGTTGGCGGGTGTCGGGGCTGGCTTAACTATGCGGCATCAGAGCA
GATTGTACTGAGAGTGCACCATATGCGGTGTGAAATACCGCACAGATGCGTAAGGAGAAAATACCGCATC
AGGCGCCATTCGCCATTCAGGCTGCGCAACTGTTGGGAAGGGCGATCGGTGCGGGCCTCTTCGCTATTAC
GCCAGCTGGCGAAAGGGGGATGTGCTGCAAGGCGATTAAGTTGGGTAACGCCAGGGTTTTCCCAGTCACG
ACGTTGTAAAACGACGGCCAGTGAATTCGAGCTCGGTACCCGGGGATCCTCTAGAGTCGACCTGCAGGCA
TGCAAGCTTGGCGTAATCATGGTCATAGCTGTTTCCTGTGTGAAATTGTTATCCGCTCACAATTCCACAC
AACATACGAGCCGGAAGCATAAAGTGTAAAGCCTGGGGTGCCTAATGAGTGAGCTAACTCACATTAATTG
CGTTGCGCTCACTGCCCGCTTTCCAGTCGGGAAACCTGTCGTGCCAGCTGCGGTCTCACGCTGAGCTCGA
ATTCTAGTTTGTCTTCACAGAGTGGGGCCCACTGCATCCACCCCAGTACATTAAAAACGTCCGCAATGTG
TTATTAAGTTGTCTAAGCGTCAATTTGTTTACACCACAATATATCCTGCCACCAGCCAGCCAACAGCTCC
CCGACCGGCAGCTCGGCACAAAATCACCACTCGATACAGGCAGCCCATCAGTCAGATCAGGATCTCCTTT
GCGACGCTCACCGGGCTGGTTGCCCTCGCCGCTGGGCTGGCGGCCGTCTATGGCCCTGCAAACGCGCCAG
AAACGCCGTCGAAGCCGT
